Addgene plasmid #58895: pEGFP TEM4 R130D
Purpose: Expresses GFP Tagged full length TEM4 protein with R130D mutation. Please see notes below for information regarding the L722F mutation in TEM4.
Depositing lab: Channing Der. Depositing organization: University of North Carolina at Chapel Hill. Publication: Identification of a novel actin-binding domain within the Rho guanine nucleotide exchange factor TEM4. Mitin N, Rossman KL, Der CJ. PLoS One. 2012;7(7):e41876. doi: 10.1371/journal.pone.0041876. Epub 2012 Jul 24. PubMed 22911862.
Backbone
  Vector backbone: pEGFP-C2
  Backbone manufacturer: Clontech
  Backbone size w/o insert (bp): 4700
  Total vector size (bp): 10900
  Vector type: Mammalian Expression
  Selectable markers: Neomycin (select with G418)
Growth in bacteria
  Bacterial resistance: Kanamycin, 50 μg/mL
  Growth temperature: 37°C
  Growth strain: DH5alpha
  Copy number: Unknown
Gene/Insert
  Gene/Insert name: TEM4 (alt names: ARHGEF17; P164RHOGEF)
  Species: H. sapiens (human)
  Insert size (bp): 6190
  Mutation: R130D, L722F
  GenBank ID: NM_014786.3 NP_055601.2
  Entrez Gene: ARHGEF17 (a.k.a. P164RHOGEF, TEM4, p164-RhoGEF)
  Promoter: CMV
  Tag / fusion protein: EGFP (N terminal on backbone)
  Cloning method: Restriction Enzyme; 5′ cloning site EcoRI (not destroyed); 3′ cloning site XbaI (not destroyed)
  Sequencing primers: 5′ EGFP-C (5'-CATGGTCCTGCTGGAGTTCGTG-3'); 3′ SV40pA-R (5'-GAAATTTGTGATGCTATTGC-3')
Terms and licenses: Academic/Nonprofit Terms; Industry Terms: Not Available to Industry
Depositor comments: Please note that the Addgene verified sequence identified a L722F mutation in TEM4. It is unknown whether this mutation affects protein function.
How to cite: pEGFP TEM4 R130D was a gift from Channing Der (Addgene plasmid # 58895 ; http://n2t.net/addgene:58895 ; RRID:Addgene_58895)
