[The description below was written by a language model from this plasmid's Addgene catalogue record and pLannotate feature annotations shown in this document.]
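Description:
pEGFP TEM4 R130D is a mammalian expression plasmid built on the Clontech pEGFP-C2 backbone that produces full-length human TEM4 (ARHGEF17, also called p164-RhoGEF), a guanine nucleotide exchange factor for RhoA GTPases, fused at its N terminus to EGFP. The roughly 6.2 kb TEM4 coding sequence was inserted between the EcoRI and XbaI sites of the multiple cloning site, downstream of and in frame with EGFP. The fusion is driven by the human cytomegalovirus immediate early enhancer and promoter and terminated by the SV40 polyadenylation signal.

The insert carries an engineered R130D substitution. Repository sequencing also found an additional L722F change, and it is unknown whether this second mutation affects protein function. The associated study concerned an actin-binding domain in TEM4, but the record does not spell out what R130D does, so its specific effect should not be assumed from these fields alone.

In bacteria the plasmid replicates from a high-copy ColE1/pUC-type origin, and an f1 origin is also present. A single Tn5 aminoglycoside phosphotransferase gene (NeoR/KanR) serves both hosts. A bacterial bla-type promoter expresses it for kanamycin selection in E. coli, while the SV40 enhancer/early promoter and an HSV TK polyadenylation signal allow G418 selection of transfected mammalian cells. The short ble and SV40 large T antigen fragments in the annotation appear to be backbone remnants rather than functional genes.

The catalogue lists a total size of about 10.9 kb, whereas the sequenced record is 11,574 nt. The construct suits fluorescence-based localization and functional studies of the mutant TEM4 protein in transiently or stably transfected mammalian cells.
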