Features (pLannotate 1.2.2; 15 found; start..end, strand, type, name):
      1..304     +  enhancer       CMV enhancer: human cytomegalovirus immediate early enhancer
    305..508     +  promoter       CMV promoter: human cytomegalovirus (CMV) immediate early promoter
    553..1269    +  CDS            EGFP: EGFP is a basic (constitutively fluorescent) green fluorescent protein published in 1996, derived from Aequorea victoria. It is reported to be a rapidly-maturing weak dimer with moderate acid sensitivity.
   1275..1308    +  misc_feature   MCS (fragment): multiple cloning site
   1315..7503    +  CDS            ARHGEF17: ARHGH_HUMAN - Also known as KIAA0337, TEM4. Experimental evidence at protein level: Swiss-Prot protein existence level 1. Acts as guanine nucleotide exchange factor (GEF) for RhoA GTPases. From Homo sapiens (Human).
   8195..8279    +  CDS            large T antigen (fragment): large T antigen from SV40 (simian virus 40)
   8302..8423    +  polyA_signal   SV40 poly(A) signal: SV40 polyadenylation signal
   8457..8885    -  rep_origin     f1 ori (sequence partly withheld): f1 bacteriophage origin of replication; arrow indicates direction of (+) strand synthesis
   8912..9016    +  promoter       AmpR promoter: bla
   9018..9375    +  promoter       SV40 promoter: SV40 enhancer and early promoter
   9410..10204   +  CDS            NeoR/KanR: aminoglycoside phosphotransferase from Tn5; aph(3')-II (or nptII); confers resistance to neomycin, kanamycin, and G418 (Geneticin®)
  10225..10377   +  CDS            ble (fragment): BLE_KLEPN - Experimental evidence at protein level: Swiss-Prot protein existence level 1. Binding protein with a strong affinity to the bleomycin family of antibiotics. Binds to CL990; an antimitotic-antibiotic compound. From Klebsiella pneumoniae.
  10436..10483   +  polyA_signal   HSV TK poly(A) signal: herpes simplex virus thymidine kinase polyadenylation signal (Cole and Stacy, 1985)
  10812..11400   +  rep_origin     ori: high-copy-number ColE1/pMB1/pBR322/pUC origin of replication
  11515..11574   +  enhancer       CMV enhancer (fragment): human cytomegalovirus immediate early enhancer
>Addgene plasmid #58895 | pEGFP TEM4 R130D | addgene full sequence | sequence record 346791 | Addgene NGS Result
CGTTACATAACTTACGGTAAATGGCCCGCCTGGCTGACCGCCCAACGACCCCCGCCCATTGACGTCAATA
ATGACGTATGTTCCCATAGTAACGCCAATAGGGACTTTCCATTGACGTCAATGGGTGGAGTATTTACGGT
AAACTGCCCACTTGGCAGTACATCAAGTGTATCATATGCCAAGTACGCCCCCTATTGACGTCAATGACGG
TAAATGGCCCGCCTGGCATTATGCCCAGTACATGACCTTATGGGACTTTCCTACTTGGCAGTACATCTAC
GTATTAGTCATCGCTATTACCATGGTGATGCGGTTTTGGCAGTACATCAATGGGCGTGGATAGCGGTTTG
ACTCACGGGGATTTCCAAGTCTCCACCCCATTGACGTCAATGGGAGTTTGTTTTGGCACCAAAATCAACG
GGACTTTCCAAAATGTCGTAACAACTCCGCCCCATTGACGCAAATGGGCGGTAGGCGTGTACGGTGGGAG
GTCTATATAAGCAGAGCTGGTTTAGTGAACCGTCAGATCCGCTAGCGCTACCGGTCGCCACCATGGTGAG
CAAGGGCGAGGAGCTGTTCACCGGGGTGGTGCCCATCCTGGTCGAGCTGGACGGCGACGTAAACGGCCAC
AAGTTCAGCGTGTCCGGCGAGGGCGAGGGCGATGCCACCTACGGCAAGCTGACCCTGAAGTTCATCTGCA
CCACCGGCAAGCTGCCCGTGCCCTGGCCCACCCTCGTGACCACCCTGACCTACGGCGTGCAGTGCTTCAG
CCGCTACCCCGACCACATGAAGCAGCACGACTTCTTCAAGTCCGCCATGCCCGAAGGCTACGTCCAGGAG
CGCACCATCTTCTTCAAGGACGACGGCAACTACAAGACCCGCGCCGAGGTGAAGTTCGAGGGCGACACCC
TGGTGAACCGCATCGAGCTGAAGGGCATCGACTTCAAGGAGGACGGCAACATCCTGGGGCACAAGCTGGA
GTACAACTACAACAGCCACAACGTCTATATCATGGCCGACAAGCAGAAGAACGGCATCAAGGTGAACTTC
AAGATCCGCCACAACATCGAGGACGGCAGCGTGCAGCTCGCCGACCACTACCAGCAGAACACCCCCATCG
GCGACGGCCCCGTGCTGCTGCCCGACAACCACTACCTGAGCACCCAGTCCGCCCTGAGCAAAGACCCCAA
CGAGAAGCGCGATCACATGGTCCTGCTGGAGTTCGTGACCGCCGCCGGGATCACTCTCGGCATGGACGAG
CTGTACAAGTCCGGCCGGACTCAGATCTCGAGCTCAAGCTTCGAATTCGCCACTATGGCGGACGGGGCAC
CCCGGCCCCAGCTTTACCGCAGCGTCTCGTTCAAGCTGCTGGAGCGCTGGAGCGGCGGCCCCGGGCTGAG
GGAGGAGGACACGGACACCCCCGGCTTGAGGCGACGCGCCTCGTGCCGGCCGACCACGGCTGCCCGGGGC
CAGCCCTCTCGGCGCGTGTCCAAGCTGGCGTCTGGGCCCCTGGCCGCCCCCGCGCAGCCGCGCCCGCTCC
GCAGCCTCTCGCCGTCGGTTCGCCAGCTCTCCCGGCGCTTCGACGCGCCGCGTCTGGACGACGGCTCCGC
TGGGACCCGAGACGGAGGCGTCTTACCCGCGGCCGCGGAAGAAGCGGCCGAGGGCCCAGCGCGAGGAGCC
TGGCCCAGCGTCACCGAGATGGACAAGCTCTTCGGCGGTCCTGGCTCCAGGAGGCCCAGCGCCGACTCTG
AATCCCCAGGAACGCCCAGCCCCGACGGTGCCGCGTGGGAGCCTCCGGCTCGGGAGTCGCGGCAGCCACC
GACGCCACCCCCTCGGACATGCTTCCCCCTGGCGGGTCTGCGTTCGGCGCGGCCCCTGACCGGGCCGGAG
ACCGAAGGGAGGCTGCGCCGGCCGCAGCAGCAACAGGAGCGGGCGCAGCGTCCAGCGGATGGTTTACATT
CTTGGCATATCTTCTCCCAACCGCAGGCCGGGGCCCGGGCCTCCTGCTCCTCCTCCTCCATCGCCGCCTC
CTATCCTGTCAGCCGCAGTCGTGCTGCCAGCTCCAGCGAGGAGGAAGAGGAGGGCCCGCCGCAGCTGCCT
GGAGCCCAGAGTCCGGCCTACCACGGCGGCCACTCCTCGGGCAGTGACGACGACCGAGACGGTGAGGGCG
GCCACCGCTGGGGAGGGAGGCCCGGGCTCAGGCCTGGAAGCTCCCTATTGGATCAGGACTGCAGGCCTGA
CAGTGATGGGTTAAATCTAAGCAGCATGAACTCAGCAGGGGTTTCTGGGAGCCCTGAGCCCCCAACATCT
CCAAGAGCCCCTAGAGAAGAAGGACTCCGGGAGTGGGGTAGTGGCTCTCCGCCCTGCGTCCCAGGTCCCC
AGGAGGGACTTCGGCCTATGTCTGACTCTGTGGGAGGAGCTTTCCGTGTGGCCAAGGTGAGCTTTCCCTC
GTACCTGGCCAGCCCCGCAGGCTCCCGCGGTAGCAGCCGTTATTCCAGCACGGAGACCCTCAAGGACGAC
GACCTATGGTCTAGTAGGGGTTCTGGGGGCTGGGGCGTGTACCGCTCCCCTAGCTTTGGAGCTGGGGAAG
GGCTCCTGCGGTCCCAGGCTCGAACCCGTGCCAAAGGACCTGGAGGCACCTCTAGGGCATTGAGGGATGG
AGGATTTGAGCCTGAAAAGAGTCGACAGCGGAAGTCCCTGTCAAATCCAGATATCGCCTCAGAGACCCTG
ACGCTTCTCAGTTTCCTGCGCTCAGACCTTTCAGAGCTGAGGGTCCGAAAACCTGGTGGGAGCTCCGGGG
ACCGTGGAAGCAACCCCCTAGATGGCAGAGACTCACCATCCGCAGGTGGCCCTGTGGGGCAACTTGAACC
CATACCCATCCCAGCCCCAGCATCACCTGGCACGCGCCCCACACTCAAGGACTTGACAGCCACTCTGCGG
AGAGCAAAGTCATTCACCTGCTCTGAGAAGCCCATGGCCCGCCGCCTGCCCCGCACCAGTGCTCTGAAGT
CCAGCTCCTCCGAGCTCCTGCTCACAGGCCCTGGTGCCGAGGAGGATCCGCTGCCCCTCATCGTCCAGGA
CCAATATGTGCAGGAGGCCCGCCAGGTTTTTGAGAAGATCCAGCGCATGGGTGCCCAACAAGATGATGGA
AGCGATGCCCCCCCTGGAAGCCCTGACTGGGCAGGGGATGTGACCCGAGGGCAGCGGTCCCAGGAGGAGC
TCTCAGGCCCTGAGTCCAGTCTGACAGATGAAGGCATTGGGGCAGACCCTGAGCCTCCTGTTGCAGCATT
TTGCGGCCTGGGTACCACAGGGATGTGGCGACCTCTTTCCTCATCCTCGGCCCAGACGAACCACCATGGC
CCTGGGACTGAGGACAGTCTGGGCGGGTGGGCCCTGGTGTCGCCTGAGACCCCTCCCACACCAGGTGCCC
TCCGCCGACGACGCAAAGTCCCACCTTCAGGTTCTGGTGGGAGCGAATTTAGCAATGGGGAGGCAGGGGA
GGCCTACAGGTCCCTGAGTGACCCAATTCCTCAGCGCCACCGGGCTGCCACCTCTGAAGAGCCTACTGGG
TTCTCTGTGGACAGCAACCTCCTGGGCTCACTGAGCCCCAAGACAGGGCTCCCTGCCACCTCAGCCATGG
ATGAGGGCTTGACCAGTGGTCACAGTGACTGGTCTGTGGGCAGTGAAGAGAGCAAGGGATATCAGGAGGT
TATTCAGAGCATAGTTCAGGGGCCTGGCACCCTGGGGCGTGTGGTGGACGACAGGATTGCTGGCAAAGCC
CCCAAGAAGAAATCCCTGAGTGACCCCAGCCGCCGTGGGGAGCTGGCTGGGCCTGGATTCGAGGGCCCTG
GAGGGGAGCCCATCCGAGAAGTTGAGCCCATGCTGCCTCCATCCAGCAGCGAGCCCATCCTTGTAGAGCA
GCGGGCAGAGCCAGAAGAACCTGGTGCCACCAGGAGCCGGGCACAGTCTGAAAGGGCCCTACCTGAGGCT
CTGCCTCCCCCTGCCACTGCCCACCGAAACTTTCACCTTGACCCCAAGCTGGCTGACATTCTGTCCCCGA
GGCTAATCCGCCGAGGCTCCAAGAAGCGCCCAGCTCGGAGTAGTCACCAGGAGCTTCGGAGAGACGAGGG
CAGTCAGGACCAGACTGGCAGCCTGTCTCGGGCCCGGCCCTCCTCCAGACACGTTCGCCATGCCAGTGTG
CCCGCCACATTTATGCCTATTGTGGTGCCTGAGCCACCAACTTCTGTTGGTCCCCCTGTGGCTGTGCCAG
AACCCATAGGCTTCCCTACCCGAGCCCATCCCACGTTGCAGGCACCATCGCTCGAGGACGTCACCAAGCA
GTACATGCTGAACCTGCACTCCGGTGAGGTCCCTGCCCCAGTGCCAGTGGACATGCCCTGCTTGCCTCTG
GCTGCACCGCCCTCTGCTGAGGCCAAGCCCCCTGAGGCAGCTCGGCCTGCAGATGAGCCTACCCCTGCCA
GCAAGTGCTGCAGCAAGCCACAGGTGGACATGCGGAAGCACGTGGCCATGACCCTGCTGGACACAGAGCA
GTCGTATGTGGAGTCGCTGCGCACCCTGATGCAGGGCTACATGCAGCCGCTGAAGCAGCCAGAGAACTCC
GTGCTCTGTGACCCTTCACTGGTGGACGAGATCTTCGACCAGATCCCCGAGCTCCTGGAGCACCACGAGC
AATTCCTGGAGCAGGTTCGGCACTGCATGCAGACCTGGCATGCCCAGCAGAAGGTGGGAGCCCTGCTCGT
CCAGTCGTTCTCCAAGGATGTCCTAGTAAACATCTATTCTGCCTATATCGATAACTTCCTCAATGCAAAG
GATGCTGTGCGTGTGGCCAAGGAGGCGAGGCCTGCCTTTCTCAAGTTCCTAGAGCAAAGCATGCGTGAGA
ACAAGGAGAAGCAGGCGCTGTCTGACCTCATGATCAAGCCTGTGCAGCGGATCCCACGCTACGAGCTTCT
GGTGAAGGACCTCCTGAAGCATACACCTGAGGACCACCCGGACCATCCACTCCTGCTGGAGGCGCAGCGG
AACATCAAGCAGGTGGCTGAGCGCATCAACAAGGGTGTGCGGAGTGCCGAGGAGGCGGAGCGCCATGCCC
GTGTGCTGCAGGAGATAGAGGCTCACATCGAGGGCATGGAGGATCTCCAGGCCCCTCTGCGGCGGTTCCT
GAGACAGGAGATGGTCATTGAAGTGAAGGCGATCGGTGGCAAGAAGGACCGGTCTCTCTTCCTGTTCACG
GACCTCATCGTCTGCACCACTCTGAAGCGAAAGTCAGGCTCCCTGCGGCGCAGCTCCATGAGCCTGTACA
CGGCAGCCAGTGTCATTGACACAGCCAGCAAGTACAAGATGCTGTGGAAGCTGCCGCTGGAAGACGCAGA
CATCATCAAAGGGGCATCCCAAGCCACCAATCGGGAGAACATCCAGAAGGCCATCAGCCGCCTTGATGAG
GACCTCACCACCCTGGGCCAAATGAGCAAGCTCTCTGAGAGCCTTGGTTTCCCCCACCAGAGCCTGGACG
ATGCACTGCGGGACCTCTCAGCTGCCATGCACCGGGACCTGTCGGAGAAGCAGGCGCTGTGCTACGCGCT
TTCCTTCCCGCCAACCAAGCTGGAGCTGTGCGCCACTCGGCCCGAGGGCACCGACTCCTACATTTTTGAG
TTCCCTCACCCTGACGCCCGCCTTGGTTTTGAACAGGCCTTCGATGAGGCCAAGAGGAAGCTGGCATCCA
GCAAAAGCTGTCTAGACCCTGAGTTCCTGAAGGCCATCCCCATCATGAAAACCCGCAGTGGCATGCAGTT
CTCCTGTGCGGCTCCCACCCTGAACAGCTGCCCGGAGCCCTCGCCTGAGGTATGGGTCTGCAACAGCGAC
GGCTACGTGGGCCAGGTGTGCCTGCTGAGCCTGCGCGCCGAGCCGGACGTGGAGGCCTGCATCGCCGTCT
GTTCCGCCCGCATCCTCTGCATCGGGGCGGTGCCCGGGCTGCAGCCTCGCTGCCACCGGGAGCCTCCTCC
GTCGCTGAGGAGTCCTCCAGAGACGGCACCGGAGCCCGCCGGGCCGGAGCTGGACGTCGAGGCCGCTGCA
GACGAGGAAGCCGCGACGCTCGCGGAGCCGGGGCCGCAGCCCTGCCTTCACATCTCCATTGCAGGCTCGG
GCTTGGAGATGACGCCGGGCCTCGGCGAGGGTGACCCCCGCCCAGAGCTGGTGCCCTTTGACAGTGACTC
TGACGATGAGTCTTCGCCCAGCCCCTCGGGGACGCTGCAGAGCCAGGCCAGCCGGTCCACCATCTCCTCC
AGCTTTGGCAATGAGGAGACCCCGAGTTCCAAGGAGGCCACGGCAGAGACCACCAGCTCAGAGGAGGAGC
AGGAGCCAGGCTTCCTGCCACTGTCTGGCTCCTTTGGGCCTGGTGGTCCCTGCGGCACCAGCCCAATGGA
TGGGAGAGCCCTTCGCCGCTCCAGCCACGGCTCCTTCACCCGGGGCAGCCTTGAGGACCTGCTGAGTGTC
GACCCTGAGGCCTACCAGAGCTCCGTGTGGCTGGGCACTGAGGATGGCTGTGTCCACGTGTACCAGTCCT
CCGACAGCATCCGTGACCGCAGGAACAGCATGAAGCTCCAGCATGCGGCCTCTGTGACCTGCATCTTGTA
TCTGAATAACCAGGTGTTTGTGTCTCTGGCCAATGGAGAGCTTGTGGTCTACCAAAGGGAAGCAGGCCAT
TTCTGGGACCCCCAGAACTTCAAATCAGTGACCTTGGGCACCCAGGGGAGCCCCATCACCAAGATGGTAT
CTGTGGGTGGGCGGCTGTGGTGTGGCTGCCAGAACCGAGTCCTTGTCCTGAGCCCTGACACGCTGCAGCT
GGAGCACATGTTTTACGTGGGTCAGGATTCAAGCCGCTGCGTGGCTTGCATGGTGGACTCCAGCCTGGGT
GTGTGGGTGACATTGAAAGGTAGTGCCCACGTGTGTCTCTACCATCCAGACACCTTTGAGCAGCTGGCAG
AAGTAGACGTCACTCCTCCCGTGCACAGGATGCTGGCAGGCTCGGATGCCATCATCCGGCAGCACAAGGC
TGCCTGTCTGCGAATCACAGCGCTGCTGGTGTGTGAGGAGCTGCTGTGGGTGGGCACCAGTGCTGGTGTC
GTCCTCACCATGCCCACTTCGCCCGGTACTGTCAGCTGCCCACGGGCACCACTCAGTCCCACAGGCCTCG
GCCAGGGACACACCGGCCACGTCCGCTTCTTGGCTGCAGTCCAGCTGCCAGATGGCTTCAACCTGCTCTG
CCCAACCCCACCACCTCCCCCAGACACAGGCCCCGAGAAGCTGCCATCACTGGAGCACCGGGACTCCCCT
TGGCACCGAGGCCCCGCCCCTGCCAGGCCTAAAATGCTGGTTATCAGTGGAGGTGATGGCTATGAGGACT
TCCGACTCAGCAGTGGGGGCGGCAGCAGCAGTGAGACTGTGGGTCGAGACGACAGCACAAACCACCTCCT
CCTGTGGAGGGTGTGACCCTGTCTGCCGTGGCCCAGGACTCGCCCGCCCACCTGCCTTCAGCCTGCTTGC
CTCTCCCTAGCCCACACGCAGACTTTGACCAGGAGTATCCAGCCAGGGGCACACATGTGCCTGCGTGGGC
TCTGCCTTGTCTTCGCGGAAGCATTCCTGATGGAACACCCACTGGCCAGCCAGGCCATGGCTTCTCCCGA
CCCTCTGGCTGCCCCGGTGCTTCCAGTCATGATCGGGTGGGGGACATGTGGGCTGACCAGGACCTCTGAC
CCTGGAGCTTCTACCAAAGACACAGCTGGGTCTGGACCCCACGGGGCTGGGGAGGGCCATGTGCAATATT
TGGAGGGTTTTCTGGAGGGCAGCAGGAAGGCTGGGGAATTCCCCATGTACAGTATTTATGTTTCTTTTTA
GATGTGTACCTTCCCAAGCACTTATTTATGCAGTGACCTGGTCACCTGGGGTGGGGGTGATTTGAGGAAA
TGACATGAGGAAAAGAAACCTATTCCTGCCCTGGGGACCACCCTGGGACTCTAACCAAGCCTTCCTGGAG
GGACCCATGCGCCCCTGAGCCCCATTCCATTCATACAGACACACACGTACGCACACTGCATGTCCAAGGC
CCTAAACATTGCCCGTTGACATAAACTTTCCAGGGCCCCAGCCTGATGGGGCTGCCCTCAGTCCTCTAGA
TAACTGATCATAATCAGCCATACCACATTTGTAGAGGTTTTACTTGCTTTAAAAAACCTCCCACACCTCC
CCCTGAACCTGAAACATAAAATGAATGCAATTGTTGTTGTTAACTTGTTTATTGCAGCTTATAATGGTTA
CAAATAAAGCAATAGCATCACAAATTTCACAAATAAAGCATTTTTTTCACTGCATTCTAGTTGTGGTTTG
TCCAAACTCATCAATGTATCTTAACGCGTAAATTGTAAGCGTTAATATTTTGTTAAAATTCGCGTTAAAT
TTTTGTTAAATCAGCTCATTTTTTAACCAATAGGCCGAAATCGGCAAAATCCCTTATAAATCAAAAGAAT
AGACCGAGATAGGGT
[37 nt withheld, positions 8556-8592]
AAAGAACGTGGACTCCAACGTCAAAGG
[49 nt withheld, positions 8620-8668]
T
[91 nt withheld, positions 8670-8760]
G
[124 nt withheld, positions 8762-8885]
CAGGTGGCACTTTTCGGGGAAATGTGCGCGGAACCCCTATTTGTTTATTTTTCTAAATACATTCAAATAT
GTATCCGCTCATGAGACAATAACCCTGATAAATGCTTCAATAATATTGAAAAAGGAAGAGTCCTGAGGCG
GAAAGAACCAGCTGTGGAATGTGTGTCAGTTAGGGTGTGGAAAGTCCCCAGGCTCCCCAGCAGGCAGAAG
TATGCAAAGCATGCATCTCAATTAGTCAGCAACCAGGTGTGGAAAGTCCCCAGGCTCCCCAGCAGGCAGA
AGTATGCAAAGCATGCATCTCAATTAGTCAGCAACCATAGTCCCGCCCCTAACTCCGCCCATCCCGCCCC
TAACTCCGCCCAGTTCCGCCCATTCTCCGCCCCATGGCTGACTAATTTTTTTTATTTATGCAGAGGCCGA
GGCCGCCTCGGCCTCTGAGCTATTCCAGAAGTAGTGAGGAGGCTTTTTTGGAGGCCTAGGCTTTTGCAAA
GATCGATCAAGAGACAGGATGAGGATCGTTTCGCATGATTGAACAAGATGGATTGCACGCAGGTTCTCCG
GCCGCTTGGGTGGAGAGGCTATTCGGCTATGACTGGGCACAACAGACAATCGGCTGCTCTGATGCCGCCG
TGTTCCGGCTGTCAGCGCAGGGGCGCCCGGTTCTTTTTGTCAAGACCGACCTGTCCGGTGCCCTGAATGA
ACTGCAAGACGAGGCAGCGCGGCTATCGTGGCTGGCCACGACGGGCGTTCCTTGCGCAGCTGTGCTCGAC
GTTGTCACTGAAGCGGGAAGGGACTGGCTGCTATTGGGCGAAGTGCCGGGGCAGGATCTCCTGTCATCTC
ACCTTGCTCCTGCCGAGAAAGTATCCATCATGGCTGATGCAATGCGGCGGCTGCATACGCTTGATCCGGC
TACCTGCCCATTCGACCACCAAGCGAAACATCGCATCGAGCGAGCACGTACTCGGATGGAAGCCGGTCTT
GTCGATCAGGATGATCTGGACGAAGAGCATCAGGGGCTCGCGCCAGCCGAACTGTTCGCCAGGCTCAAGG
CGAGCATGCCCGACGGCGAGGATCTCGTCGTGACCCATGGCGATGCCTGCTTGCCGAATATCATGGTGGA
AAATGGCCGCTTTTCTGGATTCATCGACTGTGGCCGGCTGGGTGTGGCGGACCGCTATCAGGACATAGCG
TTGGCTACCCGTGATATTGCTGAAGAGCTTGGCGGCGAATGGGCTGACCGCTTCCTCGTGCTTTACGGTA
TCGCCGCTCCCGATTCGCAGCGCATCGCCTTCTATCGCCTTCTTGACGAGTTCTTCTGAGCGGGACTCTG
GGGTTCGAAATGACCGACCAAGCGACGCCCAACCTGCCATCACGAGATTTCGATTCCACCGCCGCCTTCT
ATGAAAGGTTGGGCTTCGGAATCGTTTTCCGGGACGCCGGCTGGATGATCCTCCAGCGCGGGGATCTCAT
GCTGGAGTTCTTCGCCCACCCTAGGGGGAGGCTAACTGAAACACGGAAGGAGACAATACCGGAAGGAACC
CGCGCTATGACGGCAATAAAAAGACAGAATAAAACGCACGGTGTTGGGTCGTTTGTTCATAAACGCGGGG
TTCGGTCCCAGGGCTGGCACTCTGTCGATACCCCACCGAGACCCCATTGGGGCCAATACGCCCGCGTTTC
TTCCTTTTCCCCACCCCACCCCCCAAGTTCGGGTGAAGGCCCAGGGCTCGCAGCCAACGTCGGGGCGGCA
GGCCCTGCCATAGCCTCAGGTTACTCATATATACTTTAGATTGATTTAAAACTTCATTTTTAATTTAAAA
GGATCTAGGTGAAGATCCTTTTTGATAATCTCATGACCAAAATCCCTTAACGTGAGTTTTCGTTCCACTG
AGCGTCAGACCCCGTAGAAAAGATCAAAGGATCTTCTTGAGATCCTTTTTTTCTGCGCGTAATCTGCTGC
TTGCAAACAAAAAAACCACCGCTACCAGCGGTGGTTTGTTTGCCGGATCAAGAGCTACCAACTCTTTTTC
CGAAGGTAACTGGCTTCAGCAGAGCGCAGATACCAAATACTGTTCTTCTAGTGTAGCCGTAGTTAGGCCA
CCACTTCAAGAACTCTGTAGCACCGCCTACATACCTCGCTCTGCTAATCCTGTTACCAGTGGCTGCTGCC
AGTGGCGATAAGTCGTGTCTTACCGGGTTGGACTCAAGACGATAGTTACCGGATAAGGCGCAGCGGTCGG
GCTGAACGGGGGGTTCGTGCACACAGCCCAGCTTGGAGCGAACGACCTACACCGAACTGAGATACCTACA
GCGTGAGCTATGAGAAAGCGCCACGCTTCCCGAAGGGAGAAAGGCGGACAGGTATCCGGTAAGCGGCAGG
GTCGGAACAGGAGAGCGCACGAGGGAGCTTCCAGGGGGAAACGCCTGGTATCTTTATAGTCCTGTCGGGT
TTCGCCACCTCTGACTTGAGCGTCGATTTTTGTGATGCTCGTCAGGGGGGCGGAGCCTATGGAAAAACGC
CAGCAACGCGGCCTTTTTACGGTTCCTGGCCTTTTGCTGGCCTTTTGCTCACATGTTCTTTCCTGCGTTA
TCCCCTGATTCTGTGGATAACCGTATTACCGCCATGCATTAGTTATTAATAGTAATCAATTACGGGGTCA
TTAGTTCATAGCCCATATATGGAGTTCCG
