>Addgene plasmid #58895 | pEGFP TEM4 R130D | addgene partial sequence | sequence record 95517 | EGFP-C 5'-CATGGTCCTGCTGGAGTTCGTG-3'
CTCTCGGCATGGACGAGCTGTACAAGTCCGGCCGGACTCAGATCTCGAGCTCAAGCTTCGAATTCGCCAC
TATGGCGGACGGGGCACCCCGGCCCCAGCTTTACCGCAGCGTCTCGTTCAAGCTGCTGGAGCGCTGGAGC
GGCGGCCCCGGGCTGAGGGAGGAGGACACGGACACCCCCGGCTTGAGGCGACGCGCCTCGTGCCGGCCGA
CCACGGCTGCCCGGGGCCAGCCCTCTCGGCGCGTGTCCAAGCTGGCGTCTGGGCCCCTGGCCGCCCCCGC
GCAGCCGCGCCCGCTCCGCAGCCTCTCGCCGTCGGTTCGCCAGCTCTCCCGGCGCTTCGACGCGCCGCGT
CTGGACGACGGCTCCGCTGGGACCCGAGACGGAGGCGTCTTACCCGCGGCCGCGGAAGAAGCGGCCGAGG
GCCCAGCGCGAGGAGCCTGGCCCAGCGTCACCGAGATGGACAAGCTCTTCGGCGGTCCTGGCTCCAGGAG
GCCCAGCGCCGACTCTGAATCCCCAGGAACGCCCAGCCCCGACGGTGCCGCGTGGGAGCCTCCGGCTCGG
GAGTCGCGGCAGCCACCGACGCCACCCCCTCGGACATGCTTCCCCCTGGCGGGTCTGCGTTCGGCGCGGC
CCCTGACCGGGCCGGAGACCGAAGGGAGGCTGCGCCGGCCGCAGCAGCAACAGGAGCGGGCGCAGCGTCC
AGCGGATGGTTTACATTCTTGGCATATCTTCTCCCAACCGCAGGCCGGGGCCCGGGCCTCCTGCTCCTCC
TCCTCCATCGCCGCCTCCTATCCTGTCAGCCGCAGTCGTGCTGCCAGCTCCAGCGAGGAGGAAGAGGAGG
GCCCGCCGCAGCTGCCTGGAGCCCAGAGTCCGGCCTACCACGGCGGCCACTCCTCGGGCAGTGACGACGA
CCGAGACGGTGAGGGCGGCCACCGCTGGGGAGGGAGGCCCGGGCTCAGGCCTGGAAGCTCCCTATTGGAT
CAGGACTGCAGGCCTGACAGTGATGGGTTAAATCTA
