>Addgene plasmid #58895 | pEGFP TEM4 R130D | addgene partial sequence | sequence record 95521 | SV40pA-R 5'-GAAATTTGTGATGCTATTGC-3'
TTATAAGCTGCAATAAACAAGTTAACAACAACAATTGCATTCATTTTATGTTTCAGGTTCAGGGGGAGGT
GTGGGAGGTTTTTTAAAGCAAGTAAAACCTCTACAAATGTGGTATGGCTGATTATGATCAGTTATCTAGA
GGACTGAGGGCAGCCCCATCAGGCTGGGGCCCTGGAAAGTTTATGTCAACGGGCAATGTTTAGGGCCTTG
GACATGCAGTGTGCGTACGTGTGTGTCTGTATGAATGGAATGGGGCTCAGGGGCGCATGGGTCCCTCCAG
GAAGGCTTGGTTAGAGTCCCAGGGTGGTCCCCAGGGCAGGAATAGGTTTCTTTTCCTCATGTCATTTCCT
CAAATCACCCCCACCCCAGGTGACCAGGTCACTGCATAAATAAGTGCTTGGGAAGGTACACATCTAAAAA
GAAACATAAATACTGTACATGGGGAATTCCCCAGCCTTCCTGCTGCCCTCCAGAAAACCCTCCAAATATT
GCACATGGCCCTCCCCAGCCCCGTGGGGTCCAGACCCAGCTGTGTCTTTGGTAGAAGCTCCAGGGTCAGA
GGTCCTGGTCAGCCCACATGTCCCCCACCCGATCATGACTGGAAGCACCGGGGCAGCCAGAGGGTCGGGA
GAAGCCATGGCCTGGCTGGCCAGTGGGTGTTCCATCAGGAATGCTTCCGCGAAGACAAGGCAGAGCCCAC
GCAGGCACATGTGTGCCCCTGGCTGGATACTCCTGGTCAAAGTCTGCGTGTGGGCTAGGGAGAGGCAAGC
AGGCTGAAGGCAGGTGGGCGGGCGAGTCCTGGGCCACGGCAGACAGGGTCACACCCTCCACAGGAGGAGG
TGGTTTGTGCTGTCGTCTCGACCCACAGTCTCACTGCTGCTGCCGCCCCCACTGCTGAGTCGGAAGTCCT
CATAGCCATCACCTCCACTGATAACCAGCATTTTAGGCCTGGCAGGGGCGGGGCCTCGGTGCCAAGGG
